>Addgene plasmid #136714 | pISH-Olfr466 | addgene full sequence | sequence record 273183 | Addgene NGS Result
AAGGCGATTAAGTTGGGTAACGCCAGGGTTTTCCCAGTCACGACGTTGTAAAACGACGGCCAGTGAATTG
TAATACGACTCACTATAGGGCGAATTGGGCCCGACGTCGCATGCTCCCGGCCGCCATGGCGGCCGCGGGA
ATTCGATTAGCATTTCTCCTGGCTGCCATGGCCTATGACCGCTTCATTGCTATCTGTAACCCTCTTCTAT
ACTCTGTGAGTATGTCCCACTGGGTCTGTGGATTGTTGGTATCAGGGTCCTATTCATGGGGTGCAGTGAA
TGCTGTCACGCAAACCACAATGACCTTCACTTTGACTTTTTGTGGGTCCAATGAGATCAATGACTTCTTC
TGTGGCGTCCCACCACTCTTATCCCTCTCATGTTCAGACACTTTTATAAACCAGCTGGTTCTTCTTGCTT
TATGTGGTTCCATTATTGTCAGTACCTTCTTGACTGTTTTTGTCTCATACATCTATATCATTTCAACAAT
ATTGAAGATCCGCACAGTGCAGGGACGACAGAAAGCTTTCTCCACGTGTGCCTCCCACTTGATTGGTGTC
TGCTTGTTTTTTGGTACTGTTTTCTTCATGTATGCACAGCCCAGTGCTGTCTCCTCCATGGAGCAGAGCA
AAGTGGTGTCTATCTTCTACACTATTGTCATTCCCATGTTGAACCCAATCACTAGTGAATTCGCGGCCGC
CTGCAGGTCGACCATATGGGAGAGCTCCCAACGCGTTGGATGCATAGCTTGAGTATTCTATAGTGTCACC
TAAATAGCTTGGCGTAATCATGGTCATAGCTGTTTCCTGTGTGAAATTGTTATCCGCTCACAATTCCACA
CAACATACGAGCCGGAAGCATAAAGTGTAAAGCCTGGGGTGCCTAATGAGTGAGCTAACTCACATTAATT
GCGTTGCGCTCACTGCCCGCTTTCCAGTCGGGAAACCTGTCGTGCCAGCTGCATTAATGAATCGGCCAAC
GCGCGGGGAGAGGCGGTTTGCGTATTGGGCGCTCTTCCGCTTCCTCGCTCACTGACTCGCTGCGCTCGGT
CGTTCGGCTGCGGCGAGCGGTATCAGCTCACTCAAAGGCGGTAATACGGTTATCCACAGAATCAGGGGAT
AACGCAGGAAAGAACATGTGAGCAAAAGGCCAGCAAAAGGCCAGGAACCGTAAAAAGGCCGCGTTGCTGG
CGTTTTTCCATAGGCTCCGCCCCCCTGACGAGCATCACAAAAATCGACGCTCAAGTCAGAGGTGGCGAAA
CCCGACAGGACTATAAAGATACCAGGCGTTTCCCCCTGGAAGCTCCCTCGTGCGCTCTCCTGTTCCGACC
CTGCCGCTTACCGGATACCTGTCCGCCTTTCTCCCTTCGGGAAGCGTGGCGCTTTCTCATAGCTCACGCT
GTAGGTATCTCAGTTCGGTGTAGGTCGTTCGCTCCAAGCTGGGCTGTGTGCACGAACCCCCCGTTCAGCC
CGACCGCTGCGCCTTATCCGGTAACTATCGTCTTGAGTCCAACCCGGTAAGACACGACTTATCGCCACTG
GCAGCAGCCACTGGTAACAGGATTAGCAGAGCGAGGTATGTAGGCGGTGCTACAGAGTTCTTGAAGTGGT
GGCCTAACTACGGCTACACTAGAAGAACAGTATTTGGTATCTGCGCTCTGCTGAAGCCAGTTACCTTCGG
AAAAAGAGTTGGTAGCTCTTGATCCGGCAAACAAACCACCGCTGGTAGCGGTGGTTTTTTTGTTTGCAAG
CAGCAGATTACGCGCAGAAAAAAAGGATCTCAAGAAGATCCTTTGATCTTTTCTACGGGGTCTGACGCTC
AGTGGAACGAAAACTCACGTTAAGGGATTTTGGTCATGAGATTATCAAAAAGGATCTTCACCTAGATCCT
TTTAAATTAAAAATGAAGTTTTAAATCAATCTAAAGTATATATGAGTAAACTTGGTCTGACAGTTACCAA
TGCTTAATCAGTGAGGCACCTATCTCAGCGATCTGTCTATTTCGTTCATCCATAGTTGCCTGACTCCCCG
TCGTGTAGATAACTACGATACGGGAGGGCTTACCATCTGGCCCCAGTGCTGCAATGATACCGCGAGACCC
ACGCTCACCGGCTCCAGATTTATCAGCAATAAACCAGCCAGCCGGAAGGGCCGAGCGCAGAAGTGGTCCT
GCAACTTTATCCGCCTCCATCCAGTCTATTAATTGTTGCCGGGAAGCTAGAGTAAGTAGTTCGCCAGTTA
ATAGTTTGCGCAACGTTGTTGCCATTGCTACAGGCATCGTGGTGTCACGCTCGTCGTTTGGTATGGCTTC
ATTCAGCTCCGGTTCCCAACGATCAAGGCGAGTTACATGATCCCCCATGTTGTGCAAAAAAGCGGTTAGC
TCCTTCGGTCCTCCGATCGTTGTCAGAAGTAAGTTGGCCGCAGTGTTATCACTCATGGTTATGGCAGCAC
TGCATAATTCTCTTACTGTCATGCCATCCGTAAGATGCTTTTCTGTGACTGGTGAGTACTCAACCAAGTC
ATTCTGAGAATAGTGTATGCGGCGACCGAGTTGCTCTTGCCCGGCGTCAATACGGGATAATACCGCGCCA
CATAGCAGAACTTTAAAAGTGCTCATCATTGGAAAACGTTCTTCGGGGCGAAAACTCTCAAGGATCTTAC
CGCTGTTGAGATCCAGTTCGATGTAACCCACTCGTGCACCCAACTGATCTTCAGCATCTTTTACTTTCAC
CAGCGTTTCTGGGTGAGCAAAAACAGGAAGGCAAAATGCCGCAAAAAAGGGAATAAGGGCGACACGGAAA
TGTTGAATACTCATACTCTTCCTTTTTCAATATTATTGAAGCATTTATCAGGGTTATTGTCTCATGAGCG
GATACATATTTGAATGTATTTAGAAAAATAAACAAATAGGGGTTCCGCGCACATTTCCCCGAAAAGTGCC
ACCTGATGCGGTGTGAAATACCGCACAGATGCGTAAGGAGAAAATACCGCATCAGGAAATTGTAAGCGTT
AATATTTTGTTAAAATTCGCGTTAAATTTTTGTTAAATCAGCTCATTTTTTAACCAATAGGCCGAAATCG
GCAAAATCCCTTATAAATCAAAAGAATAGACCGAGATAGGGT
[37 nt withheld, positions 3123-3159]
AAAGAACGTGGACTCCAACGTCAAAGG
[49 nt withheld, positions 3187-3235]
T
[91 nt withheld, positions 3237-3327]
G
[124 nt withheld, positions 3329-3452]
CCATTCGCCATTCAGGCTGCGCAACTGTTGGGAAGGGCGATCGGTGCGGGCCTCTTCGCTATTACGCCAG
CTGGCGAAAGGGGGATGTGCTGC
Features (pLannotate 1.2.2; 14 found; start..end, strand, type, name):
     71..89      +  promoter       T7 promoter: promoter for bacteriophage T7 RNA polymerase
    153..680     +  CDS            Olfr1019 (fragment): O1019_MOUSE - Also known as Mor180-1. Experimental evidence at protein level: Swiss-Prot protein existence level 1. Olfactory receptor that is activated by the binding of organosulfur odorants with thioether groups such as (methylthio)methanethiol (MTMT). The activity of this receptor is mediated by G proteins which activate adenylyl cyclase (Probable). From Mus musculus (Mouse).
    683..745     -  CDS            VESPI_VESMG (fragment): Experimental evidence at protein level: Swiss-Prot protein existence level 1. Shows contractile activity on isolated ileum smooth muscle. From Vespa magnifica (Hornet).
    757..775     -  promoter       SP6 promoter: promoter for bacteriophage SP6 RNA polymerase
    817..833     -  protein_bind   lac operator: The lac repressor binds to the lac operator to inhibit transcription in E. coli. This inhibition can be relieved by adding lactose or isopropyl-β-D-thiogalactopyranoside (IPTG). lac repressor encoded by lacI
    841..871     -  promoter       lac promoter: promoter for the E. coli lac operon
    886..907     -  protein_bind   CAP binding site: CAP binding activates transcription in the presence of cAMP. E. coli catabolite activator protein
    920..1012    -  CDS            lacI (fragment): lac repressor; lacI; The lac repressor binds to the lac operator to inhibit transcription in E. coli. This inhibition can be relieved by adding lactose or isopropyl-β-D-thiogalactopyranoside (IPTG).
   1195..1783    -  rep_origin     ori: high-copy-number ColE1/pMB1/pBR322/pUC origin of replication
   1954..2814    -  CDS            AmpR: β-lactamase; bla; confers resistance to ampicillin, carbenicillin, and related antibiotics
   2815..2919    -  promoter       AmpR promoter: bla
   2946..2996    +  misc_feature   bom (fragment): basis of mobility region from pBR322
   3024..3452    -  rep_origin     f1 ori (sequence partly withheld): f1 bacteriophage origin of replication; arrow indicates direction of (+) strand synthesis
   3456..68      -  CDS            lacZα (fragment) (across the origin): LacZα fragment of β-galactosidase; lacZ fragment
