[The description below was written by a language model from this plasmid's Addgene catalogue record and pLannotate feature annotations shown in this document.]
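Description:
pISH-Olfr466 is a small bacterial plasmid (about 3.5 kb) built on the pGEM-T-Easy cloning backbone. It serves as a template for in vitro transcription of riboprobes that detect the mouse odorant receptor gene Olfr466 (also called MOR209-1) by in situ hybridization. It is propagated in E. coli at high copy number from a ColE1/pUC-type origin and selected with ampicillin through the β-lactamase gene and its own promoter. An f1 phage origin is also present. The remnants of the lac promoter/operator and the split lacZα fragment reflect the backbone's blue/white screening cassette, which the insert interrupts.

The payload is a partial Olfr466 sequence of roughly 500–600 bp, sitting between opposing bacteriophage T7 and SP6 promoters. This arrangement lets either strand be transcribed, depending on which polymerase is used, so both antisense (detecting) and sense (control) probes can be made from the same plasmid. The record does not state which promoter yields the antisense probe, although the insert's coding-sequence match lies on the same strand as the T7 promoter. It also does not give the cloning method or the exact region of the gene covered.

The automated annotation labels the insert as a fragment of a different mouse olfactory receptor, Olfr1019. This most likely reflects homology among odorant receptor family members in the annotation database rather than a different insert, but the record does not resolve it. The short hornet peptide match next to the insert appears to be a spurious hit. The plasmid comes from a study of the zonal organization of odorant receptor gene expression in the mouse main olfactory epithelium.
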