Addgene plasmid #136714: pISH-Olfr466
Purpose: Template to synthesize riboprobes for in situ hybridization (ISH) for Olfr466
Depositing lab: Peter Mombaerts. Depositing organization: Max Planck Research Unit for Neurogenetics. Publication: The Zonal Organization of Odorant Receptor Gene Choice in the Main Olfactory Epithelium of the Mouse. Zapiec B, Mombaerts P. Cell Rep. 2020 Mar 24;30(12):4220-4234.e5. doi: 10.1016/j.celrep.2020.02.110. PubMed 32209480.
Backbone
  Vector backbone: pGEM-T-Easy
  Vector type: in situ probe
Growth in bacteria
  Bacterial resistance: Ampicillin, 100 μg/mL
  Growth temperature: 37°C
  Growth strain: DH5alpha
  Copy number: High Copy
Gene/Insert
  Gene/Insert name: Olfr466
  Species: M. musculus (mouse)
  Mutation: ISH Probe insert
  Entrez Gene: Olfr466 (a.k.a. MOR209-1)
  Cloning method: Unknown
Terms and licenses: Academic/Nonprofit Terms; Industry Terms: Not Available to Industry
Depositor comments: ISH probe for mouse gene: Olfr466 aka MOR209-1
How to cite: pISH-Olfr466 was a gift from Peter Mombaerts (Addgene plasmid # 136714 ; http://n2t.net/addgene:136714 ; RRID:Addgene_136714)
